Addgene plasmid #160364: pAG463-FKBP-redNFAST
Purpose: Expresses FKBP-redNFAST in mammalian cells
Depositing lab: Arnaud Gautier. Publication: Orthogonal fluorescent chemogenetic reporters for multicolor imaging. Tebo AG, Moeyaert B, Thauvin M, Carlon-Andres I, Boken D, Volovitch M, Padilla-Parra S, Dedecker P, Vriz S, Gautier A. Nat Chem Biol. 2020 Aug 10. pii: 10.1038/s41589-020-0611-0. doi: 10.1038/s41589-020-0611-0. PubMed 32778846.
Backbone
  Vector backbone: pIRES
  Vector type: Mammalian Expression
  Selectable markers: Neomycin (select with G418)
Growth in bacteria
  Bacterial resistance: Kanamycin, 50 μg/mL
  Growth temperature: 37°C
  Growth strain: DH5alpha
  Copy number: High Copy
Gene/Insert
  Gene/Insert name: FKBP-redNFAST
  Species: Synthetic
Terms and licenses: Academic/Nonprofit Terms; Industry Terms: Not Available to Industry
How to cite: pAG463-FKBP-redNFAST was a gift from Arnaud Gautier (Addgene plasmid # 160364 ; http://n2t.net/addgene:160364 ; RRID:Addgene_160364)
