[The description below was written by a language model from this plasmid's Addgene catalogue record and pLannotate feature annotations shown in this document.]
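Description:
pAG463-FKBP-redNFAST is a mammalian expression plasmid, catalogued as built on a pIRES backbone, that drives production of a synthetic FKBP-redNFAST fusion protein. The sequenced record is about 4.7 kb. Expression comes from the human cytomegalovirus immediate early enhancer and promoter and terminates at an SV40 polyadenylation signal. The annotated open reading frame begins with a Myc epitope tag for antibody detection. Next comes an FKBP12-type domain, which the automated annotation matches to the F36V variant (DmrB), although the catalogue simply calls it FKBP. This is followed by a segment annotated as a fragment of Y-FAST, the small fluorogen-activating tag derived from photoactive yellow protein. That partial match is consistent with the insert name, in which NFAST indicates an N-terminal fragment of a red-shifted FAST variant. No IRES element appears in the feature table despite the backbone name.

In bacteria the plasmid replicates from a high-copy ColE1/pUC-type origin, and it also carries an f1 origin. A single Tn5 aminoglycoside phosphotransferase gene serves both hosts. A bacterial bla-type promoter drives it for kanamycin selection in E. coli, and an SV40 early promoter with an HSV TK polyadenylation signal drives it for G418 selection in mammalian cells.

The record states only that the plasmid expresses FKBP-redNFAST in mammalian cells, and it comes from work on orthogonal chemogenetic fluorescent reporters for multicolor imaging. Fusing a FAST fragment to FKBP suggests use as one half of a split-reporter pair for reading out chemically induced protein association. However, the partner construct and the fluorogen are not named here.
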