Features (pLannotate 1.2.2; 17 found; start..end, strand, type, name):
      1..304     +  enhancer       CMV enhancer: human cytomegalovirus immediate early enhancer
    305..508     +  promoter       CMV promoter: human cytomegalovirus (CMV) immediate early promoter
    531..554     +  misc_feature   MCS (fragment): multiple cloning site
    567..593     +  CDS            Myc (fragment): Myc (human c-Myc proto-oncogene) epitope tag
    600..920     +  CDS            DmrB: F36V mutant of FK506-binding protein FKBP12 binds synthetic ligands that do not bind wild-type FKBP
    957..1298    +  CDS            Y-FAST (fragment): small protein tag, derived from photoactive yellow protein, that allows in vivo fluorescent labeling by addition of a cell-permeant fluorogen (Plamont et al., 2016)
   1320..1403    +  CDS            large T antigen (fragment): large T antigen from SV40 (simian virus 40)
   1426..1547    +  polyA_signal   SV40 poly(A) signal: SV40 polyadenylation signal
   1581..2009    -  rep_origin     f1 ori (sequence partly withheld): f1 bacteriophage origin of replication; arrow indicates direction of (+) strand synthesis
   2036..2140    +  promoter       AmpR promoter: bla
   2142..2499    +  promoter       SV40 promoter: SV40 enhancer and early promoter
   2534..3328    +  CDS            NeoR/KanR: aminoglycoside phosphotransferase from Tn5; aph(3')-II (or nptII); confers resistance to neomycin, kanamycin, and G418 (Geneticin®)
   3349..3501    +  CDS            ble (fragment): BLE_KLEPN - Experimental evidence at protein level: Swiss-Prot protein existence level 1. Binding protein with a strong affinity to the bleomycin family of antibiotics. Binds to CL990; an antimitotic-antibiotic compound. From Klebsiella pneumoniae.
   3561..3607    +  polyA_signal   HSV TK poly(A) signal: herpes simplex virus thymidine kinase polyadenylation signal (Cole and Stacy, 1985)
   3698..3714    -  polyA_signal   bGH poly(A) signal (fragment): bovine growth hormone polyadenylation signal
   3936..4524    +  rep_origin     ori: high-copy-number ColE1/pMB1/pBR322/pUC origin of replication
   4639..4698    +  enhancer       CMV enhancer (fragment): human cytomegalovirus immediate early enhancer
>Addgene plasmid #160364 | pAG463-FKBP-redNFAST | addgene full sequence | sequence record 315363 | Addgene NGS Result
CGTTACATAACTTACGGTAAATGGCCCGCCTGGCTGACCGCCCAACGACCCCCGCCCATTGACGTCAATA
ATGACGTATGTTCCCATAGTAACGCCAATAGGGACTTTCCATTGACGTCAATGGGTGGAGTATTTACGGT
AAACTGCCCACTTGGCAGTACATCAAGTGTATCATATGCCAAGTACGCCCCCTATTGACGTCAATGACGG
TAAATGGCCCGCCTGGCATTATGCCCAGTACATGACCTTATGGGACTTTCCTACTTGGCAGTACATCTAC
GTATTAGTCATCGCTATTACCATGGTGATGCGGTTTTGGCAGTACATCAATGGGCGTGGATAGCGGTTTG
ACTCACGGGGATTTCCAAGTCTCCACCCCATTGACGTCAATGGGAGTTTGTTTTGGCACCAAAATCAACG
GGACTTTCCAAAATGTCGTAACAACTCCGCCCCATTGACGCAAATGGGCGGTAGGCGTGTACGGTGGGAG
GTCTATATAAGCAGAGCTGGTTTAGTGAACCGTCAGATCCGCTAGCGCTACCGGACTCAGATCTGCCACC
ATGGAACAAAAGCTTATTTCTGAAGAGGACTTGGAATTCGGAGTGCAGGTGGAAACCATCTCCCCAGGAG
ACGGGCGCACCTTCCCCAAGCGCGGCCAGACCTGCGTGGTGCACTACACCGGGATGCTTGAAGATGGAAA
GAAATTTGATTCCTCCCGGGACAGAAACAAGCCCTTTAAGTTTATGCTAGGCAAGCAGGAGGTGATCCGA
GGCTGGGAAGAAGGGGTTGCCCAGATGAGTGTGGGTCAGAGAGCCAAACTGACTATATCTCCAGATTATG
CCTATGGTGCCACTGGGCACCCAGGCATCATCCCACCACATGCCACTCTCGTCTTCGATGTGGAGCTTCT
AAAACTGGAAGAATCCGGAGGAGGCGGCAGCGGCGGAGGGGGATCCATGGAGCATGTTGCCTTTGGCAGT
GAGGACATCGAGAACACTCTGGCCAAAATGGACGACGGACAACTGGATGGGTTGGCCTTAGGCGCAATTC
AGCTCGATGGTGACGGGAATATCCTGCAGTACAATGCTGCTCAGGGAGACATCACAGGCGCAGATCCCAA
ACAGGTGATTGGGAAGAACTTCTTCAAGGATGTTGCACCTGGAACGGATTCTCCCGAGTTTTACGGCAAA
TTCAAGGTAGGCGTAGCGTCAGGGAATCTGAACACCATGTTCGAATGGATGATACCGACAAACAGGGGAC
CAACCAAGGTCAAGGTGCACATGAAGAAAGCCCTTTCCTAATAGGCGGCCGCGACTCTAGATCATAATCA
GCCATACCACATTTGTAGAGGTTTTACTTGCTTTAAAAAACCTCCCACACCTCCCCCTGAACCTGAAACA
TAAAATGAATGCAATTGTTGTTGTTAACTTGTTTATTGCAGCTTATAATGGTTACAAATAAAGCAATAGC
ATCACAAATTTCACAAATAAAGCATTTTTTTCACTGCATTCTAGTTGTGGTTTGTCCAAACTCATCAATG
TATCTTAAGGCGTAAATTGTAAGCGTTAATATTTTGTTAAAATTCGCGTTAAATTTTTGTTAAATCAGCT
CATTTTTTAACCAATAGGCCGAAATCGGCAAAATCCCTTATAAATCAAAAGAATAGACCGAGATAGGGT
[37 nt withheld, positions 1680-1716]
AAAGAACGTGGACTCCAACGTCAAAGG
[49 nt withheld, positions 1744-1792]
T
[91 nt withheld, positions 1794-1884]
G
[124 nt withheld, positions 1886-2009]
CAGGTGGCACTTTTCGGGGAAATGTGCGCGGAACCCCTATTTGTTTATTTTTCTAAATACATTCAAATAT
GTATCCGCTCATGAGACAATAACCCTGATAAATGCTTCAATAATATTGAAAAAGGAAGAGTCCTGAGGCG
GAAAGAACCAGCTGTGGAATGTGTGTCAGTTAGGGTGTGGAAAGTCCCCAGGCTCCCCAGCAGGCAGAAG
TATGCAAAGCATGCATCTCAATTAGTCAGCAACCAGGTGTGGAAAGTCCCCAGGCTCCCCAGCAGGCAGA
AGTATGCAAAGCATGCATCTCAATTAGTCAGCAACCATAGTCCCGCCCCTAACTCCGCCCATCCCGCCCC
TAACTCCGCCCAGTTCCGCCCATTCTCCGCCCCATGGCTGACTAATTTTTTTTATTTATGCAGAGGCCGA
GGCCGCCTCGGCCTCTGAGCTATTCCAGAAGTAGTGAGGAGGCTTTTTTGGAGGCCTAGGCTTTTGCAAA
GATCGATCAAGAGACAGGATGAGGATCGTTTCGCATGATTGAACAAGATGGATTGCACGCAGGTTCTCCG
GCCGCTTGGGTGGAGAGGCTATTCGGCTATGACTGGGCACAACAGACAATCGGCTGCTCTGATGCCGCCG
TGTTCCGGCTGTCAGCGCAGGGGCGCCCGGTTCTTTTTGTCAAGACCGACCTGTCCGGTGCCCTGAATGA
ACTGCAAGACGAGGCAGCGCGGCTATCGTGGCTGGCCACGACGGGCGTTCCTTGCGCAGCTGTGCTCGAC
GTTGTCACTGAAGCGGGAAGGGACTGGCTGCTATTGGGCGAAGTGCCGGGGCAGGATCTCCTGTCATCTC
ACCTTGCTCCTGCCGAGAAAGTATCCATCATGGCTGATGCAATGCGGCGGCTGCATACGCTTGATCCGGC
TACCTGCCCATTCGACCACCAAGCGAAACATCGCATCGAGCGAGCACGTACTCGGATGGAAGCCGGTCTT
GTCGATCAGGATGATCTGGACGAAGAGCATCAGGGGCTCGCGCCAGCCGAACTGTTCGCCAGGCTCAAGG
CGAGCATGCCCGACGGCGAGGATCTCGTCGTGACCCATGGCGATGCCTGCTTGCCGAATATCATGGTGGA
AAATGGCCGCTTTTCTGGATTCATCGACTGTGGCCGGCTGGGTGTGGCGGACCGCTATCAGGACATAGCG
TTGGCTACCCGTGATATTGCTGAAGAGCTTGGCGGCGAATGGGCTGACCGCTTCCTCGTGCTTTACGGTA
TCGCCGCTCCCGATTCGCAGCGCATCGCCTTCTATCGCCTTCTTGACGAGTTCTTCTGAGCGGGACTCTG
GGGTTCGAAATGACCGACCAAGCGACGCCCAACCTGCCATCACGAGATTTCGATTCCACCGCCGCCTTCT
ATGAAAGGTTGGGCTTCGGAATCGTTTTCCGGGACGCCGGCTGGATGATCCTCCAGCGCGGGGATCTCAT
GCTGGAGTTCTTCGCCCACCCTAGGGGGAGGCTAACTGAAACACGGAAGGAGACAATACCGGAAGGAACC
CGCGCTATGATGGCAATAAAAAGACAGAATAAAACGCACGGTGTTGGGTCGTTTGTTCATAAACGCGGGG
TTCGGTCCCAGGGCTGGCACTCTGTCGATACCCCACCGAGACCCCATTGGGGCCAATACGCCCGCGTTTC
TTCCTTTTCCCCACCCCACCCCCCAAGTTCGGGTGAAGGCCCAGGGCTCGCAGCCAACGTCGGGGCGGCA
GGCCCTGCCATAGCCTCAGGTTACTCATATATACTTTAGATTGATTTAAAACTTCATTTTTAATTTAAAA
GGATCTAGGTGAAGATCCTTTTTGATAATCTCATGACCAAAATCCCTTAACGTGAGTTTTCGTTCCACTG
AGCGTCAGACCCCGTAGAAAAGATCAAAGGATCTTCTTGAGATCCTTTTTTTCTGCGCGTAATCTGCTGC
TTGCAAACAAAAAAACCACCGCTACCAGCGGTGGTTTGTTTGCCGGATCAAGAGCTACCAACTCTTTTTC
CGAAGGTAACTGGCTTCAGCAGAGCGCAGATACCAAATACTGTTCTTCTAGTGTAGCCGTAGTTAGGCCA
CCACTTCAAGAACTCTGTAGCACCGCCTACATACCTCGCTCTGCTAATCCTGTTACCAGTGGCTGCTGCC
AGTGGCGATAAGTCGTGTCTTACCGGGTTGGACTCAAGACGATAGTTACCGGATAAGGCGCAGCGGTCGG
GCTGAACGGGGGGTTCGTGCACACAGCCCAGCTTGGAGCGAACGACCTACACCGAACTGAGATACCTACA
GCGTGAGCTATGAGAAAGCGCCACGCTTCCCGAAGGGAGAAAGGCGGACAGGTATCCGGTAAGCGGCAGG
GTCGGAACAGGAGAGCGCACGAGGGAGCTTCCAGGGGGAAACGCCTGGTATCTTTATAGTCCTGTCGGGT
TTCGCCACCTCTGACTTGAGCGTCGATTTTTGTGATGCTCGTCAGGGGGGCGGAGCCTATGGAAAAACGC
CAGCAACGCGGCCTTTTTACGGTTCCTGGCCTTTTGCTGGCCTTTTGCTCACATGTTCTTTCCTGCGTTA
TCCCCTGATTCTGTGGATAACCGTATTACCGCCATGCATTAGTTATTAATAGTAATCAATTACGGGGTCA
TTAGTTCATAGCCCATATATGGAGTTCCG
